Addgene plasmid #119078: mCherry-PIS
Purpose: Visualize localization of ER enzyme Phosphatidylinositol Synthase (PIS)
Depositing lab: Gia Voeltz. Depositing organization: University of Colorado, Boulder. Publication: Rab10 GTPase regulates ER dynamics and morphology. English AR, Voeltz GK. Nat Cell Biol. 2013 Feb;15(2):169-78. doi: 10.1038/ncb2647. Epub 2012 Dec 23. PubMed 23263280.
Backbone
  Vector backbone: mCherry-C1
  Backbone manufacturer: Clonetech
  Backbone size w/o insert (bp): 4700
  Total vector size (bp): 5039
  Vector type: Mammalian Expression
  Selectable markers: Neomycin (select with G418)
Growth in bacteria
  Bacterial resistance: Kanamycin, 50 μg/mL
  Growth temperature: 37°C
  Growth strain: DH5alpha
  Copy number: High Copy
Gene/Insert
  Gene/Insert name: PIS
  Species: H. sapiens (human)
  GenBank ID: AF014807
  Entrez Gene: CDIPT (a.k.a. PIS, PIS1)
  Promoter: CMV
  Tag / fusion protein: mCherry (N terminal on insert)
  Cloning method: Restriction Enzyme; 5′ cloning site BglII (not destroyed); 3′ cloning site KpnI (not destroyed)
  Sequencing primers: 5′ CMV Foward; 3′ Unknown
Terms and licenses: Academic/Nonprofit Terms; Industry Terms: Not Available to Industry
How to cite: mCherry-PIS was a gift from Gia Voeltz (Addgene plasmid # 119078 ; http://n2t.net/addgene:119078 ; RRID:Addgene_119078)
