[The description below was written by a language model from this plasmid's Addgene catalogue record and pLannotate feature annotations shown in this document.]
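Description:
mCherry-PIS is a mammalian expression plasmid built on the mCherry-C1 backbone that produces human phosphatidylinositol synthase (PIS, encoded by CDIPT) fused at its N terminus to the red fluorescent protein mCherry. The fusion is driven by the human cytomegalovirus immediate early enhancer and promoter. The mCherry coding sequence lies directly upstream of the CDIPT open reading frame, which was inserted between the BglII and KpnI sites of the multiple cloning site. Transcripts are terminated by the SV40 polyadenylation signal. Placing the tag at the N terminus is the standard C1 arrangement, in which the gene of interest is cloned in frame after the fluorescent protein.

The plasmid is propagated in E. coli through a high-copy ColE1/pUC-type origin and also carries an f1 origin for single-stranded DNA production. A single NeoR/KanR cassette (Tn5 aminoglycoside phosphotransferase) serves both hosts. A bacterial promoter gives kanamycin resistance in E. coli, while the SV40 enhancer and early promoter, paired with the HSV TK polyadenylation signal, allow G418 selection of stably transfected mammalian cells. Several short annotated fragments (RSF ori, large T antigen, ble, bGH poly(A)) are probably partial matches to backbone sequence rather than functional elements.

The sequenced record is 5,333 nt, somewhat larger than the 5,039 bp total in the catalogue entry; the record does not explain this difference. The construct is intended for live or fixed-cell fluorescence imaging of PIS, an endoplasmic reticulum enzyme that synthesises phosphatidylinositol. It was deposited in connection with work on how the Rab10 GTPase regulates ER dynamics and morphology.
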