Features (pLannotate 1.2.2; 16 found; start..end, strand, type, name):
      1..51      +  rep_origin     RSF ori (fragment): Plasmids containing the RSF 1030 origin of replication can be propagated in E. coli cells that contain additional plasmids with compatible origins.
    119..422     +  enhancer       CMV enhancer: human cytomegalovirus immediate early enhancer
    423..626     +  promoter       CMV promoter: human cytomegalovirus (CMV) immediate early promoter
    671..1378    +  CDS            mCherry: mCherry is a basic (constitutively fluorescent) red fluorescent protein published in 2004, derived from Discosoma sp.. It is reported to be a very rapidly-maturing monomer with low acid sensitivity.
   1394..2029    +  CDS            CDIPT: CDIPT_HUMAN - Also known as PIS, PIS1. Experimental evidence at protein level: Swiss-Prot protein existence level 1. Catalyzes the biosynthesis of phosphatidylinositol (PtdIns) as well as PtdIns:inositol exchange reaction. May thus act to reduce an excessive cellular PtdIns content. The exchange activity is due to the reverse reaction of PtdIns synthase and is dependent on CMP, which is tightly bound to the enzyme. From Homo sapiens (Human).
   2033..2060    +  misc_feature   MCS (fragment): multiple cloning site
   2072..2156    +  CDS            large T antigen (fragment): large T antigen from SV40 (simian virus 40)
   2179..2300    +  polyA_signal   SV40 poly(A) signal: SV40 polyadenylation signal
   2334..2762    -  rep_origin     f1 ori (sequence partly withheld): f1 bacteriophage origin of replication; arrow indicates direction of (+) strand synthesis
   2789..2893    +  promoter       AmpR promoter: bla
   2895..3252    +  promoter       SV40 promoter: SV40 enhancer and early promoter
   3287..4081    +  CDS            NeoR/KanR: aminoglycoside phosphotransferase from Tn5; aph(3')-II (or nptII); confers resistance to neomycin, kanamycin, and G418 (Geneticin®)
   4102..4254    +  CDS            ble (fragment): BLE_KLEPN - Experimental evidence at protein level: Swiss-Prot protein existence level 1. Binding protein with a strong affinity to the bleomycin family of antibiotics. Binds to CL990; an antimitotic-antibiotic compound. From Klebsiella pneumoniae.
   4313..4360    +  polyA_signal   HSV TK poly(A) signal: herpes simplex virus thymidine kinase polyadenylation signal (Cole and Stacy, 1985)
   4451..4467    -  polyA_signal   bGH poly(A) signal (fragment): bovine growth hormone polyadenylation signal
   4689..5277    +  rep_origin     ori: high-copy-number ColE1/pMB1/pBR322/pUC origin of replication
>Addgene plasmid #119078 | mCherry-PIS | addgene full sequence | sequence record 231818 | Addgene NGS Result
CATGTTCTTTCCTGCGTTATCCCCTGATTCTGTGGATAACCGTATTACCGCCATGCATTAGTTATTAATA
GTAATCAATTACGGGGTCATTAGTTCATAGCCCATATATGGAGTTCCGCGTTACATAACTTACGGTAAAT
GGCCCGCCTGGCTGACCGCCCAACGACCCCCGCCCATTGACGTCAATAATGACGTATGTTCCCATAGTAA
CGCCAATAGGGACTTTCCATTGACGTCAATGGGTGGAGTATTTACGGTAAACTGCCCACTTGGCAGTACA
TCAAGTGTATCATATGCCAAGTACGCCCCCTATTGACGTCAATGACGGTAAATGGCCCGCCTGGCATTAT
GCCCAGTACATGACCTTATGGGACTTTCCTACTTGGCAGTACATCTACGTATTAGTCATCGCTATTACCA
TGGTGATGCGGTTTTGGCAGTACATCAATGGGCGTGGATAGCGGTTTGACTCACGGGGATTTCCAAGTCT
CCACCCCATTGACGTCAATGGGAGTTTGTTTTGGCACCAAAATCAACGGGACTTTCCAAAATGTCGTAAC
AACTCCGCCCCATTGACGCAAATGGGCGGTAGGCGTGTACGGTGGGAGGTCTATATAAGCAGAGCTGGTT
TAGTGAACCGTCAGATCCGCTAGCGCTACCGGTCGCCACCATGGTGAGCAAGGGCGAGGAGGATAACATG
GCCATCATCAAGGAGTTCATGCGCTTCAAGGTGCACATGGAGGGCTCCGTGAACGGCCACGAGTTCGAGA
TCGAGGGCGAGGGCGAGGGCCGCCCCTACGAGGGCACCCAGACCGCCAAGCTGAAGGTGACCAAGGGTGG
CCCCCTGCCCTTCGCCTGGGACATCCTGTCCCCTCAGTTCATGTACGGCTCCAAGGCCTACGTGAAGCAC
CCCGCCGACATCCCCGACTACTTGAAGCTGTCCTTCCCCGAGGGCTTCAAGTGGGAGCGCGTGATGAACT
TCGAGGACGGCGGCGTGGTGACCGTGACCCAGGACTCCTCCCTGCAGGACGGCGAGTTCATCTACAAGGT
GAAGCTGCGCGGCACCAACTTCCCCTCCGACGGCCCCGTAATGCAGAAGAAGACCATGGGCTGGGAGGCC
TCCTCCGAGCGGATGTACCCCGAGGACGGCGCCCTGAAGGGCGAGATCAAGCAGAGGCTGAAGCTGAAGG
ACGGCGGCCACTACGACGCTGAGGTCAAGACCACCTACAAGGCCAAGAAGCCCGTGCAGCTGCCCGGCGC
CTACAACGTCAACATCAAGTTGGACATCACCTCCCACAACGAGGACTACACCATCGTGGAACAGTACGAA
CGCGCCGAGGGCCGCCACTCCACCGGCGGCATGGACGAGCTGTACAAGTCCGGACTCAGATCTCCAGACG
AAAATATCTTCCTGTTCGTGCCCAACCTCATCGGTTATGCCCGGATTGTCTTCGCCATCATTTCTTTCTA
CTTCATGCCCTGCTGCCCCCTCACGGCCTCCTCCTTCTACCTGCTCAGCGGCCTGCTGGACGCTTTCGAT
GGACACGCTGCTCGCGCTCTTAATCAAGGAACCCGGTTTGGGGCCATGCTGGACATGCTGACGGACCGCT
GCTCCACCATGTGCCTGTTGGTCAACCTGGCCCTGCTGTACCCTGGAGCCACGCTGTTCTTCCAAATCAG
CATGAGTTTGGATGTGGCCAGTCACTGGCTGCACCTCCACAGTTCTGTGGTCCGAGGCAGTGAGAGTCAC
AAGATGATCGACTTGTCCGGGAATCCGGTGCTTCGGATCTACTACACCTCGAGGCCTGCTCTGTTCACCT
TGTGTGCTGGGAATGAGCTCTTCTACTGCCTCCTCTACCTGTTCCATTTCTCTGAGGGACCTTTAGTTGG
CTCTGTGGGACTGTTCCGGATGGGCCTCTGGGTCACTGCCCCCATCGCCTTGCTGAAGTCGCTCATCAGC
GTCATCCACCTGATCACGGCCGCCCGCAACATGGCTGCCCTGGACGCAGCAGACCGCGCCAAGAAGAAGT
GAACGGTACCGCGGGCCCGGGATCCACCGGATCTAGATAACTGATCATAATCAGCCATACCACATTTGTA
GAGGTTTTACTTGCTTTAAAAAACCTCCCACACCTCCCCCTGAACCTGAAACATAAAATGAATGCAATTG
TTGTTGTTAACTTGTTTATTGCAGCTTATAATGGTTACAAATAAAGCAATAGCATCACAAATTTCACAAA
TAAAGCATTTTTTTCACTGCATTCTAGTTGTGGTTTGTCCAAACTCATCAATGTATCTTAACGCGTAAAT
TGTAAGCGTTAATATTTTGTTAAAATTCGCGTTAAATTTTTGTTAAATCAGCTCATTTTTTAACCAATAG
GCCGAAATCGGCAAAATCCCTTATAAATCAAAAGAATAGACCGAGATAGGGT
[37 nt withheld, positions 2433-2469]
AAAGAACGTGGACTCCAACGTCAAAGG
[49 nt withheld, positions 2497-2545]
T
[91 nt withheld, positions 2547-2637]
G
[124 nt withheld, positions 2639-2762]
CAGGTGGCACTTTTCGGGGAAATGTGCGCGGAACCCCTATTTGTTTATTTTTCTAAATACATTCAAATAT
GTATCCGCTCATGAGACAATAACCCTGATAAATGCTTCAATAATATTGAAAAAGGAAGAGTCCTGAGGCG
GAAAGAACCAGCTGTGGAATGTGTGTCAGTTAGGGTGTGGAAAGTCCCCAGGCTCCCCAGCAGGCAGAAG
TATGCAAAGCATGCATCTCAATTAGTCAGCAACCAGGTGTGGAAAGTCCCCAGGCTCCCCAGCAGGCAGA
AGTATGCAAAGCATGCATCTCAATTAGTCAGCAACCATAGTCCCGCCCCTAACTCCGCCCATCCCGCCCC
TAACTCCGCCCAGTTCCGCCCATTCTCCGCCCCATGGCTGACTAATTTTTTTTATTTATGCAGAGGCCGA
GGCCGCCTCGGCCTCTGAGCTATTCCAGAAGTAGTGAGGAGGCTTTTTTGGAGGCCTAGGCTTTTGCAAA
GATCGATCAAGAGACAGGATGAGGATCGTTTCGCATGATTGAACAAGATGGATTGCACGCAGGTTCTCCG
GCCGCTTGGGTGGAGAGGCTATTCGGCTATGACTGGGCACAACAGACAATCGGCTGCTCTGATGCCGCCG
TGTTCCGGCTGTCAGCGCAGGGGCGCCCGGTTCTTTTTGTCAAGACCGACCTGTCCGGTGCCCTGAATGA
ACTGCAAGACGAGGCAGCGCGGCTATCGTGGCTGGCCACGACGGGCGTTCCTTGCGCAGCTGTGCTCGAC
GTTGTCACTGAAGCGGGAAGGGACTGGCTGCTATTGGGCGAAGTGCCGGGGCAGGATCTCCTGTCATCTC
ACCTTGCTCCTGCCGAGAAAGTATCCATCATGGCTGATGCAATGCGGCGGCTGCATACGCTTGATCCGGC
TACCTGCCCATTCGACCACCAAGCGAAACATCGCATCGAGCGAGCACGTACTCGGATGGAAGCCGGTCTT
GTCGATCAGGATGATCTGGACGAAGAGCATCAGGGGCTCGCGCCAGCCGAACTGTTCGCCAGGCTCAAGG
CGAGCATGCCCGACGGCGAGGATCTCGTCGTGACCCATGGCGATGCCTGCTTGCCGAATATCATGGTGGA
AAATGGCCGCTTTTCTGGATTCATCGACTGTGGCCGGCTGGGTGTGGCGGACCGCTATCAGGACATAGCG
TTGGCTACCCGTGATATTGCTGAAGAGCTTGGCGGCGAATGGGCTGACCGCTTCCTCGTGCTTTACGGTA
TCGCCGCTCCCGATTCGCAGCGCATCGCCTTCTATCGCCTTCTTGACGAGTTCTTCTGAGCGGGACTCTG
GGGTTCGAAATGACCGACCAAGCGACGCCCAACCTGCCATCACGAGATTTCGATTCCACCGCCGCCTTCT
ATGAAAGGTTGGGCTTCGGAATCGTTTTCCGGGACGCCGGCTGGATGATCCTCCAGCGCGGGGATCTCAT
GCTGGAGTTCTTCGCCCACCCTAGGGGGAGGCTAACTGAAACACGGAAGGAGACAATACCGGAAGGAACC
CGCGCTATGACGGCAATAAAAAGACAGAATAAAACGCACGGTGTTGGGTCGTTTGTTCATAAACGCGGGG
TTCGGTCCCAGGGCTGGCACTCTGTCGATACCCCACCGAGACCCCATTGGGGCCAATACGCCCGCGTTTC
TTCCTTTTCCCCACCCCACCCCCCAAGTTCGGGTGAAGGCCCAGGGCTCGCAGCCAACGTCGGGGCGGCA
GGCCCTGCCATAGCCTCAGGTTACTCATATATACTTTAGATTGATTTAAAACTTCATTTTTAATTTAAAA
GGATCTAGGTGAAGATCCTTTTTGATAATCTCATGACCAAAATCCCTTAACGTGAGTTTTCGTTCCACTG
AGCGTCAGACCCCGTAGAAAAGATCAAAGGATCTTCTTGAGATCCTTTTTTTCTGCGCGTAATCTGCTGC
TTGCAAACAAAAAAACCACCGCTACCAGCGGTGGTTTGTTTGCCGGATCAAGAGCTACCAACTCTTTTTC
CGAAGGTAACTGGCTTCAGCAGAGCGCAGATACCAAATACTGTTCTTCTAGTGTAGCCGTAGTTAGGCCA
CCACTTCAAGAACTCTGTAGCACCGCCTACATACCTCGCTCTGCTAATCCTGTTACCAGTGGCTGCTGCC
AGTGGCGATAAGTCGTGTCTTACCGGGTTGGACTCAAGACGATAGTTACCGGATAAGGCGCAGCGGTCGG
GCTGAACGGGGGGTTCGTGCACACAGCCCAGCTTGGAGCGAACGACCTACACCGAACTGAGATACCTACA
GCGTGAGCTATGAGAAAGCGCCACGCTTCCCGAAGGGAGAAAGGCGGACAGGTATCCGGTAAGCGGCAGG
GTCGGAACAGGAGAGCGCACGAGGGAGCTTCCAGGGGGAAACGCCTGGTATCTTTATAGTCCTGTCGGGT
TTCGCCACCTCTGACTTGAGCGTCGATTTTTGTGATGCTCGTCAGGGGGGCGGAGCCTATGGAAAAACGC
CAGCAACGCGGCCTTTTTACGGTTCCTGGCCTTTTGCTGGCCTTTTGCTCA
